Addgene plasmid #87817: pcDNA3.1 Makona EBOV B7
Purpose: Ebola Virus glycoprotein (Makona-derived) in CMV IE driven mammalian expression vector
Depositing lab: Jonathan Ball. Publication: Human Adaptation of Ebola Virus during the West African Outbreak. Urbanowicz RA, McClure CP, Sakuntabhai A, Sall AA, Kobinger G, Muller MA, Holmes EC, Rey FA, Simon-Loriere E, Ball JK. Cell. 2016 Nov 3;167(4):1079-1087.e5. doi: 10.1016/j.cell.2016.10.013. PubMed 27814505.
Backbone
  Vector backbone: pcDNA3.1
  Backbone size w/o insert (bp): 5000
  Total vector size (bp): 7031
  Vector type: Mammalian Expression
Growth in bacteria
  Bacterial resistance: Ampicillin, 100 μg/mL
  Growth temperature: 37°C
  Growth strain: DH5alpha
  Copy number: High Copy
Gene/Insert
  Gene/Insert name: EBOV GP 'Makona' strain - B7
  Species: Virus
  Insert size (bp): 2031
  Mutation: R29K A82V
  GenBank ID: AKG65286.1
  Entrez Gene: GP (a.k.a. ZEBOVgp4)
  Cloning method: TOPO Cloning
  Sequencing primers: 5′ T7F; 3′ bGHR
Terms and licenses: Academic/Nonprofit Terms; Industry Terms: Not Available to Industry
How to cite: pcDNA3.1 Makona EBOV B7 was a gift from Jonathan Ball (Addgene plasmid # 87817)
