[The description below was written by a language model from this plasmid's Addgene catalogue record and pLannotate feature annotations shown in this document.]
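Description:
pcDNA3.1 Makona EBOV B7 is a mammalian expression plasmid built on the pcDNA3.1 backbone that carries the Ebola virus glycoprotein (GP) gene from a Makona-lineage isolate of the West African outbreak. The insert, about 2 kb and introduced by TOPO cloning, is the "B7" variant, recorded as carrying the substitutions R29K and A82V. It sits downstream of the human cytomegalovirus immediate-early enhancer and promoter and is followed by the bovine growth hormone polyadenylation signal, an arrangement that gives strong constitutive transcription in transfected mammalian cells. A T7 promoter lies between the CMV promoter and the coding sequence, providing a sequencing primer site and the option of in vitro transcription. No epitope tag or reporter is annotated on the GP open reading frame.

In bacteria the plasmid is maintained at high copy through a ColE1/pUC-type origin and selected with ampicillin via the β-lactamase gene. An f1 origin is also present. For mammalian selection, the backbone carries a neomycin phosphotransferase cassette driven by the SV40 enhancer/early promoter and terminated by the SV40 poly(A) signal. The short fragments annotated as ble, lacI, lac promoter/operator and HIV-1 LTR appear to be backbone remnants or incidental matches rather than functional elements. The sequenced record is 7,418 nt, somewhat longer than the 7,031 bp listed in the catalogue entry.

The record states only GP expression as the purpose. The associated publication title concerns human adaptation of Ebola virus during the West African outbreak, which fits comparison of GP variants that arose in that outbreak, but the specific assays are not given.
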