Features (pLannotate 1.2.2; 20 found; start..end, strand, type, name):
    200..628     -  rep_origin     f1 ori (sequence partly withheld): f1 bacteriophage origin of replication; arrow indicates direction of (+) strand synthesis
    649..670     -  promoter       SV40 promoter (fragment): SV40 enhancer and early promoter
    674..898     -  polyA_signal   bGH poly(A) signal: bovine growth hormone polyadenylation signal
    945..2972    -  CDS            GP: VGP_EBOZ5 - Experimental evidence at protein level: Swiss-Prot protein existence level 1. [GP2]: Acts as a class I viral fusion protein. Under the current model, the protein has at least 3 conformational states: pre- fusion native state, pre-hairpin intermediate state, and post-fusion hairpin state. During viral and target cell membrane fusion, the coiled coil regions (heptad repeats) assume a trimer-of-hairpins structure, positioning the fusion peptide in close proximity to the C-terminal region of the ectodomain. The formation of this structure appears to drive apposition and subsequent fusi
   3032..3050    -  promoter       T7 promoter: promoter for bacteriophage T7 RNA polymerase
   3066..3099    -  LTR            5' LTR (truncated) (fragment): truncated 5' long terminal repeat (LTR) from HIV-1
   3095..3298    -  promoter       CMV promoter: human cytomegalovirus (CMV) immediate early promoter
   3299..3678    -  enhancer       CMV enhancer: human cytomegalovirus immediate early enhancer
   3833..3885    +  misc_feature   bom (fragment): basis of mobility region from pBR322
   3944..4048    +  promoter       AmpR promoter: bla
   4049..4909    +  CDS            AmpR: β-lactamase; bla; confers resistance to ampicillin, carbenicillin, and related antibiotics
   5080..5668    +  rep_origin     ori: high-copy-number ColE1/pMB1/pBR322/pUC origin of replication
   5851..5943    +  CDS            lacI (fragment): lac repressor; lacI; The lac repressor binds to the lac operator to inhibit transcription in E. coli. This inhibition can be relieved by adding lactose or isopropyl-β-D-thiogalactopyranoside (IPTG).
   5956..5977    +  protein_bind   CAP binding site: CAP binding activates transcription in the presence of cAMP. E. coli catabolite activator protein
   5992..6022    +  promoter       lac promoter: promoter for the E. coli lac operon
   6030..6046    +  protein_bind   lac operator: The lac repressor binds to the lac operator to inhibit transcription in E. coli. This inhibition can be relieved by adding lactose or isopropyl-β-D-thiogalactopyranoside (IPTG). lac repressor encoded by lacI
   6119..6240    -  polyA_signal   SV40 poly(A) signal: SV40 polyadenylation signal
   6235..6393    -  CDS            ble (fragment): BLE_KLEPN - Experimental evidence at protein level: Swiss-Prot protein existence level 1. Binding protein with a strong affinity to the bleomycin family of antibiotics. Binds to CL990; an antimitotic-antibiotic compound. From Klebsiella pneumoniae.
   6417..7208    -  CDS            neo: KKA2_KLEPN - Also known as kan, nptII. Experimental evidence at protein level: Swiss-Prot protein existence level 1. Resistance to kanamycin, neomycin, paromomycin, ribostamycin, butirosin and gentamicin B. From Klebsiella pneumoniae.
   7275..186     -  promoter       SV40 promoter (across the origin): SV40 enhancer and early promoter
>Addgene plasmid #87817 | pcDNA3.1 Makona EBOV B7 | addgene full sequence | sequence record 190726 | Addgene NGS Result
CGGGATGGGCGGAGTTAGGGGCGGGACTATGGTTGCTGACTAATTGAGATGCATGCTTTGCATACTTCTG
CCTGCTGGGGAGCCTGGGGACTTTCCACACCTGGTTGCTGACTAATTGAGATGCATGCTTTGCATACTTC
TGCCTGCTGGGGAGCCTGGGGACTTTCCACACCCTAACTGACACACATTCCACAGAATTAATTCGCGTTA
AATTTTTGTTAAATCAGCTCATTTTTTAACCAATAGGCCGAAATCGGCAAAATCCCTTATAAATCAAAAG
AATAGACCGAGATAGGGT
[37 nt withheld, positions 299-335]
AAAGAACGTGGACTCCAACGTCAAAGG
[49 nt withheld, positions 363-411]
T
[91 nt withheld, positions 413-503]
G
[124 nt withheld, positions 505-628]
GGGGATACCCCCTAGAGCCCCAGCTGGTTCTTTCCGCCTCAGAAGCCATAGAGCCCACCGCATCCCCAGC
ATGCCTGCTATTGTCTTCCCAATCCTCCCCCTTGCTGTCCTGCCCCACCCCACCCCCCAGAATAGAATGA
CACCTACTCAGACAATGCGATGCAATTTCCTCATTTTATTAGGAAAGGACAGTGGGAGTGGCACCTTCCA
GGGTCAAGGAAGGCACGGGGGAGGGGCAAACAACAGATGGCTGGCAACTAGAAGGCACAGTCGAGGCTGA
TCAGCGGGTTTAAACGGGCCCTCTAGACTCGAGTCAGAACACGAACTTGCAGATGCAGAACAGGGCGATC
ACGGCAATGATCACGCCGGTCACTCCAATGCCGGCAGGAATCCACTGCCGCCAGCCTGTCCACCAGTTGT
CATTGTCGCCCTGGTCGGGCAGGGTCTTGTCCACAAAGTCGTGGATGATCTGGTCGATCTTGTCGGTGAT
ATTCTTGGTCCAGTCGTGGGGCTCGATGCAGCAGTCAGGGCCCAGAATGTGACAGGTGCCGCCCCAGCGC
TGCAGCAGGAAGTCGATAGCCTTTCTGTTCAGGATGGAGAAGGTCCTCAGCTCGGTGGTGGCTCTCAGGA
ACAGCTGCAGGGCCTGTGTGGTTTCGTTGGCCAGCTGCCTCAGTCCGCAGATCAGGCCGTCCTGGTTGTG
CATCAGTCCCTCGGTGTAGATGCCCTCGGCGGCAGGGCCAAAGTAAGGGATCCAGGCCAGTCCGATAGCA
GCGCCCTCATCCTGGGTGGTCCAGTAGTGCAGGTTGGGGTTGCACTTGGGCTGGGCGTTCACGATCACTT
CCCGTCTGGTTCTTCTCCCCCCGGTAATCAGGCCGGCCACGCCGGCGATTGTGTTGGTGATCAGGCCCAG
CTTGCCAGAGCTGGCGCTTTCCTCGCCGGTATCCTGGTGATGGGTGTTGTTGTTGCCGGCTGTCTCAGAG
TAGTTCTGGGGGCTTGTGGTGGTGGCCAGATCCAGGCTGTCGGCGCTCTTGCTGGTGTTGGTGTTCTCGG
CCTTCAGAGGTCCGGCAGCAGTTGTGGCTGGAGGGGTATCGCTGGCGGTGCTATCGTTGTCGGCCCTTCT
GTGGTGCTGGCCCACTTGTGTGGCCTCGCTGATGTCCAGCTTGTACACGGGGGTGTTGTGGGTGGAGTTA
TCAGGGCCGGTCTTGGTGGTGGGGGGCTGAGGGCTGGTGGAGATTGTGGCCAGGGTGGTCAGGTGGGACA
CAGCGGCCTTTCTTCCCTGGCTGTGCACCTGCACCATGGCGCTGCTGTTCTCGCTGGCCATGATCTTGTG
GTCCTCATTGGTGGTGTTTGTCTCGGGGTCGCTGCTGGTTCTGGCGGGGCTCTGTCCGCTGATGTTCTTG
GGGCCGTTGGACACGGCGGTGAAGCTCAGTTCCTCGCTTCTGATCTTCCGGGTCAGGTTCTTCTTTGTCT
CCCAGAAGGCCCACTCTCCGATTGTGGTATCGATCTCGGGGTTCACTTTCCAGATCAGCTTGCCGGTGGT
GTTGCTCCGCTTGCCGCTGGCGTAGATTGTCTCGTTCAGCTGCAGCAGAAACTGGGGGGTGAACCGGCTT
TCCAGCTGCACGTAGGTCAGGTTGTCCACCTCGAACAGGTACTCTGTCTCGTTGGTGCCGAAGCCGGTGG
CCTGGTATCTGATGGTGGTGCTGTAGTAGCCGCTGCTGGGATCCTCTGTGGCATTCACAGGCTCGCGCAG
GGGGTGGCTGCTGAAGAAGTCCTTCTTGGCCTGAGGCAGGATCAGAAAGGCCACCACGCCCTCGGCAAAG
GTGGTGCCTCTGTAGATCACGGTGGAGGCCAGCCGGTCGTACAGGAAAAAGGCGCCCTCTTTGTGAAAGG
CGAAATCGCCAGCGCAGGGGCCTGTGCCGGACACCTTGTGCACGTATCTGCACCGGGGGAAGCCTCTGAT
GCCATCAGGGGCAGCAGGCAGGCACTCGCTGCCGTCGGGCTTCTTGATTTCCAGGTTGTAGCAGTTCTCG
GCCCACTCGCCGGCCTCATAATTCACGACCTTGGGGGGCACGCCGGATCTGAAGCCCCATCTCTTGGTCA
CGCTGGGCACATCGGTGGCCACGCCATTGCCTTCCAGGTTCAGGCCCACGCTTCTCAGCTGGTTGGTGCT
GCTCAGCTTGTCCCGGCACACGAGCTTGTCCACGTCGGACACCTGCAGGGTGCTGTTGTGGATCACGCCC
AGGGGGATGCTGAAGGTCTTCTGGAACAGGATGATGACCCACAGGAAGAAGCTGGTCCGCTTGAACCGGT
CCCGGGGCAGCTGCAGGATGCCTGTCACGCCCATGGTGGCGGATCCGAGCTCGGTACCAAGCTTAAGTTT
AAACGCTAGCCAGCTTGGGTCTCCCTATAGTGAGTCGTATTAATTTCGATAAGCCAGTAAGCAGTGGGTT
CTCTAGTTAGCCAGAGAGCTCTGCTTATATAGACCTCCCACCGTACACGCCTACCGCCCATTTGCGTCAA
TGGGGCGGAGTTGTTACGACATTTTGGAAAGTCCCGTTGATTTTGGTGCCAAAACAAACTCCCATTGACG
TCAATGGGGTGGAGACTTGGAAATCCCCGTGAGTCAAACCGCTATCCACGCCCATTGATGTACTGCCAAA
ACCGCATCACCATGGTAATAGCGATGACTAATACGTAGATGTACTGCCAAGTAGGAAAGTCCCATAAGGT
CATGTACTGGGCATAATGCCAGGCGGGCCATTTACCGTCATTGACGTCAATAGGGGGCGTACTTGGCATA
TGATACACTTGATGTACTGCCAAGTGGGCAGTTTACCGTAAATACTCCACCCATTGACGTCAATGGAAAG
TCCCTATTGGCGTTACTATGGGAACATACGTCATTATTGACGTCAATGGGCGGGGGTCGTTGGGCGGTCA
GCCAGGCGGGCCATTTACCGTAAGTTATGTAACGCGGAACTCCATATATGGGCTATGAACTAATGACCCC
GTAATTGATTACTATTAATAACTAGTCAATAATCAATGTCAACGCGTATATCTGGCCCGTACATCGCGAA
GCAGCGCAAAACGCCTAACCCTAAGCAGATTCTTCATGCAATTGTCGGTCAAGCCTTGCCTTGTTGTAGC
TTAAATTTTGCTCGCGCACTACTCAGCGACCTCCAACACACAAGCAGGGAGCAGATACTGGCTTAACTAT
GCGGCATCAGAGCAGATTGTACTGAGAGTGCACCATAGGGGATCGGGAGATCTCCCGATCCGTCGACGTC
AGGTGGCACTTTTCGGGGAAATGTGCGCGGAACCCCTATTTGTTTATTTTTCTAAATACATTCAAATATG
TATCCGCTCATGAGACAATAACCCTGATAAATGCTTCAATAATATTGAAAAAGGAAGAGTATGAGTATTC
AACATTTCCGTGTCGCCCTTATTCCCTTTTTTGCGGCATTTTGCCTTCCTGTTTTTGCTCACCCAGAAAC
GCTGGTGAAAGTAAAAGATGCTGAAGATCAGTTGGGTGCACGAGTGGGTTACATCGAACTGGATCTCAAC
AGCGGTAAGATCCTTGAGAGTTTTCGCCCCGAAGAACGTTTTCCAATGATGAGCACTTTTAAAGTTCTGC
TATGTGGCGCGGTATTATCCCGTATTGACGCCGGGCAAGAGCAACTCGGTCGCCGCATACACTATTCTCA
GAATGACTTGGTTGAGTACTCACCAGTCACAGAAAAGCATCTTACGGATGGCATGACAGTAAGAGAATTA
TGCAGTGCTGCCATAACCATGAGTGATAACACTGCGGCCAACTTACTTCTGACAACGATCGGAGGACCGA
AGGAGCTAACCGCTTTTTTGCACAACATGGGGGATCATGTAACTCGCCTTGATCGTTGGGAACCGGAGCT
GAATGAAGCCATACCAAACGACGAGCGTGACACCACGATGCCTGTAGCAATGGCAACAACGTTGCGCAAA
CTATTAACTGGCGAACTACTTACTCTAGCTTCCCGGCAACAATTAATAGACTGGATGGAGGCGGATAAAG
TTGCAGGACCACTTCTGCGCTCGGCCCTTCCGGCTGGCTGGTTTATTGCTGATAAATCTGGAGCCGGTGA
GCGTGGGTCTCGCGGTATCATTGCAGCACTGGGGCCAGATGGTAAGCCCTCCCGTATCGTAGTTATCTAC
ACGACGGGGAGTCAGGCAACTATGGATGAACGAAATAGACAGATCGCTGAGATAGGTGCCTCACTGATTA
AGCATTGGTAACTGTCAGACCAAGTTTACTCATATATACTTTAGATTGATTTAAAACTTCATTTTTAATT
TAAAAGGATCTAGGTGAAGATCCTTTTTGATAATCTCATGACCAAAATCCCTTAACGTGAGTTTTCGTTC
CACTGAGCGTCAGACCCCGTAGAAAAGATCAAAGGATCTTCTTGAGATCCTTTTTTTCTGCGCGTAATCT
GCTGCTTGCAAACAAAAAAACCACCGCTACCAGCGGTGGTTTGTTTGCCGGATCAAGAGCTACCAACTCT
TTTTCCGAAGGTAACTGGCTTCAGCAGAGCGCAGATACCAAATACTGTTCTTCTAGTGTAGCCGTAGTTA
GGCCACCACTTCAAGAACTCTGTAGCACCGCCTACATACCTCGCTCTGCTAATCCTGTTACCAGTGGCTG
CTGCCAGTGGCGATAAGTCGTGTCTTACCGGGTTGGACTCAAGACGATAGTTACCGGATAAGGCGCAGCG
GTCGGGCTGAACGGGGGGTTCGTGCACACAGCCCAGCTTGGAGCGAACGACCTACACCGAACTGAGATAC
CTACAGCGTGAGCTATGAGAAAGCGCCACGCTTCCCGAAGGGAGAAAGGCGGACAGGTATCCGGTAAGCG
GCAGGGTCGGAACAGGAGAGCGCACGAGGGAGCTTCCAGGGGGAAACGCCTGGTATCTTTATAGTCCTGT
CGGGTTTCGCCACCTCTGACTTGAGCGTCGATTTTTGTGATGCTCGTCAGGGGGGCGGAGCCTATGGAAA
AACGCCAGCAACGCGGCCTTTTTACGGTTCCTGGCCTTTTGCTGGCCTTTTGCTCACATGTTCTTTCCTG
CGTTATCCCCTGATTCTGTGGATAACCGTATTACCGCCTTTGAGTGAGCTGATACCGCTCGCCGCAGCCG
AACGACCGAGCGCAGCGAGTCAGTGAGCGAGGAAGCGGAAGAGCGCCCAATACGCAAACCGCCTCTCCCC
GCGCGTTGGCCGATTCATTAATGCAGCTGGCACGACAGGTTTCCCGACTGGAAAGCGGGCAGTGAGCGCA
ACGCAATTAATGTGAGTTAGCTCACTCATTAGGCACCCCAGGCTTTACACTTTATGCTTCCGGCTCGTAT
GTTGTGTGGAATTGTGAGCGGATAACAATTTCACACAGGAAACAGCTATGACCATGATTACGCCAAGCTC
TAGCTAGAGGTCGACGGTATACAGACATGATAAGATACATTGATGAGTTTGGACAAACCACAACTAGAAT
GCAGTGAAAAAAATGCTTTATTTGTGAAATTTGTGATGCTATTGCTTTATTTGTAACCATTATAAGCTGC
AATAAACAAGTTGGGGTGGGCGAAGAACTCCAGCATGAGATCCCCGCGCTGGAGGATCATCCAGCCGGCG
TCCCGGAAAACGATTCCGAAGCCCAACCTTTCATAGAAGGCGGCGGTGGAATCGAAATCTCGTGATGGCA
GGTTGGGCGTCGCTTGGTCGGTCATTTCGAACCCCAGAGTCCCGCTCAGAAGAACTCGTCAAGAAGGCGA
TAGAAGGCGATGCGCTGCGAATCGGGAGCGGCGATACCGTAAAGCACGAGGAAGCGGTCAGCCCATTCGC
CGCCAAGCTCTTCAGCAATATCACGGGTAGCCAACGCTATGTCCTGATAGCGGTCCGCCACACCCAGCCG
GCCACAGTCGATGAATCCAGAAAAGCGGCCATTTTCCACCATGATATTCGGCAAGCAGGCATCGCCATGG
GTCACGACGAGATCCTCGCCGTCGGGCATGCGCGCCTTGAGCCTGGCGAACAGTTCGGCTGGCGCGAGCC
CCTGATGCTCTTCGTCCAGATCATCCTGATCGACAAGACCGGCTTCCATCCGAGTACGTGCTCGCTCGAT
GCGATGTTTCGCTTGGTGGTCGAATGGGCAGGTAGCCGGATCAAGCGTATGCAGCCGCCGCATTGCATCA
GCCATGATGGATACTTTCTCGGCAGGAGCAAGGTGAGATGACAGGAGATCCTGCCCCGGCACTTCGCCCA
ATAGCAGCCAGTCCCTTCCCGCTTCAGTGACAACGTCGAGCACAGCTGCGCAAGGAACGCCCGTCGTGGC
CAGCCACGATAGCCGCGCTGCCTCGTCCTGCAGTTCATTCAGGGCACCGGACAGGTCGGTCTTGACAAAA
AGAACCGGGCGCCCCTGCGCTGACAGCCGGAACACGGCGGCATCAGAGCAGCCGATTGTCTGTTGTGCCC
AGTCATAGCCGAATAGCCTCTCCACCCAAGCGGCCGGAGAACCTGCGTGCAATCCATCTTGTTCAATCAT
GCGAAACGATCCTCATCCTGTCTCTTGATCAGATCCGAAAATGGATATACAAGCTCCCGGGAGCTTTTTG
CAAAAGCCTAGGCCTCCAAAAAAGCCTCCTCACTACTTCTGGAATAGCTCAGAGGCAGAGGCGGCCTCGG
CCTCTGCATAAATAAAAAAAATTAGTCAGCCATGGGGCGGAGAATGGGCGGAACTGGGCGGAGTTAGGGG
